>Addgene plasmid #80896 | pcDNA3-Smad7-C-delta | addgene partial sequence | sequence record 157838 | CMV-F 5'-CGCAAATGGGCGGTAGGCGTG-3'
ACCCACTGCTTACTGGCTTATCGAAATTAATACGACTCACTATAGGGAGACCCAAGCTTGGTACCGAGCT
CGGATCCACCGCCATGGACTACAAGGACGATGATGACAAGGGCGAATTCGGGTCTCCCCCTCCTCCTTAC
TCCAGATACCCAATGGATTTTCTCAAACCAACTGCAGGCTGTCCAGATGCTGTACCTTCCTCCGCGGAAA
CCGGGGGAACGAATTATCTGGCCCCTGGGGGGCTTTCAGATTCCCAACTTCTTCTGGAGCCTGGGGATCG
GTCACACTGGTGCGTGGTGGCATACTGGGAGGAGAAGACTCGCGTGGGGAGGCTCTACTGTGTCCAAGAG
CCCTCCCTGGATATCTTCTATGATCTACCTCAGGGGAATGGCTTTTGCCTCGGACAGCTCAATTCGGACA
ACAAGAGTCAGCTGGTACAGAAAGTGCGGAGCAAGATCGGCTGTGGCATCCAGCTGACGCGGGAAGTGGA
TGGCGTGTGGGTTTACAACCGCAGCAGTTACCCCATCTTCATCAAGTCCGCCACACTGGACAACCCGGAC
TCCAGGACGCTGTTGGTGCACAAAGTGTTCCCTGGTTTCTCCATCAAGGCTTTTGACTATGAGAAAGCCT
ACAGCCTGCAGCGGCCCAATGACCACGAGTTCATGCAGCAACCATGGACGGGTTTCACCGTGCAGATCAG
CTTTGTGAAGGGCTGGGGCCAGTGCTACACCCGCTAGCTCGAGCATGCATCTAGAGGGCCCTATTCTATA
GTGTCACCTAAATGCTAGAGCTCGCTGATCAGCCTCGACTGTGCCTTCTAGTTGC
