>Addgene plasmid #80896 | pcDNA3-Smad7-C-delta | addgene partial sequence | sequence record 157839 | BGH-rev 5'-TAGAAGGCACAGTCGAGG-3'
GGGCCCTCTAGATGCATGCTCGAGCTAGCGGGTGTAGCACTGGCCCCAGCCCTTCACAAAGCTGATCTGC
ACGGTGAAACCCGTCCATGGTTGCTGCATGAACTCGTGGTCATTGGGCCGCTGCAGGCTGTAGGCTTTCT
CATAGTCAAAAGCCTTGATGGAGAAACCAGGGAACACTTTGTGCACCAACAGCGTCCTGGAGTCCGGGTT
GTCCAGTGTGGCGGACTTGATGAAGATGGGGTAACTGCTGCGGTTGTAAACCCACACGCCATCCACTTCC
CGCGTCAGCTGGATGCCACAGCCGATCTTGCTCCGCACTTTCTGTACCAGCTGACTCTTGTTGTCCGAAT
TGAGCTGTCCGAGGCAAAAGCCATTCCCCTGAGGTAGATCATAGAAGATATCCAGGGAGGGCTCTTGGAC
ACAGTAGAGCCTCCCCACGCGAGTCTTCTCCTCCCAGTATGCCACCACGCACCAGTGTGACCGATCCCCA
GGCTCCAGAAGAAGTTGGGAATCTGAAAGCCCCCCAGGGGCCAGATAATTCGTTCCCCCGGTTTCCGCGG
AGGAAGGTACAGCATCTGGACAGCCTGCAGTTGGTTTGAGAAAATCCATTGGGTATCTGGAGTAAGGAGG
AGGGGGAGACCCGAATTCGCCCTTGTCATCATCGTCCTTGTAGTCCATGGCGGTGGATCCGAGCTCGGTA
CCAAGCTTGGGTCTCCCTATAGTGAGTCGTATTAATTTCGATAAGCCAGTAAGCAGTGGGTTCTCTAGTT
AGCCAGAGAGCTCTGCTTATATAGACCTCCCACCGTACAC
