[The description below was written by a language model from this plasmid's Addgene catalogue record.]
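Description:
pcDNA3-Smad7-C-delta is a mammalian expression plasmid built on the pcDNA3 backbone and carrying a partial mouse Smad7 (SMAD family member 7, also known as Madh7) coding sequence. It is maintained in E. coli as a high-copy plasmid under ampicillin selection. No feature table accompanies the record, so other backbone elements are not itemised. pcDNA3 vectors generally also carry a neomycin resistance cassette for selecting stable mammalian lines and a BGH polyadenylation signal, and the BGH reverse sequencing primer listed here is consistent with the latter.

The insert sits between EcoRI and XhoI sites, both of which were preserved, and is transcribed from the strong constitutive CMV promoter. A Flag epitope supplied by the backbone is fused to the N terminus of the protein, allowing detection or immunoprecipitation with anti-Flag antibodies. The mutation field reads "aa 206-409", while the name and stated purpose describe a "delta C" form. The record does not say whether these residues are the portion retained or the portion deleted, so this should be confirmed by sequence before interpreting results.

Smad7 is an inhibitory Smad that antagonises TGF-beta family signalling. Truncated variants such as this one are typically expressed in transfected mammalian cells to map which regions of the protein are needed for its inhibitory activity or its interactions with partners. Beyond mammalian expression of the Smad7 delta C variant, the record does not state a specific experimental application.
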