Addgene plasmid #80896: pcDNA3-Smad7-C-delta
Purpose: mammalian expression of Smad7 delta C
Depositing lab: Aristidis Moustakas. Depositing organization: Uppsala University, Institute of Medical Biochemistry and Microbiology (IMBIM).
Backbone
  Vector backbone: pcDNA3
  Vector type: Mammalian Expression
Growth in bacteria
  Bacterial resistance: Ampicillin, 100 μg/mL
  Growth temperature: 37°C
  Growth strain: DH5alpha
  Copy number: High Copy
Gene/Insert
  Gene/Insert name: Smad7 (alt name: SMAD family member 7)
  Species: M. musculus (mouse)
  Mutation: aa 206-409
  Entrez Gene: Smad7 (a.k.a. Madh7)
  Promoter: CMV
  Tag / fusion protein: Flag (N terminal on backbone)
  Cloning method: Restriction Enzyme; 5′ cloning site EcoRI (not destroyed); 3′ cloning site XhoI (not destroyed)
  Sequencing primers: 5′ CMV-F; 3′ BGH-rev
Terms and licenses: Academic/Nonprofit Terms; Industry Terms: Not Available to Industry
How to cite: pcDNA3-Smad7-C-delta was a gift from Aristidis Moustakas (Addgene plasmid # 80896 ; http://n2t.net/addgene:80896 ; RRID:Addgene_80896)
